>Addgene plasmid #115188 | pLD-puro-Cc-CR-PARK7V51G-VA | addgene full sequence | sequence record 225424 | Addgene NGS Result
GAGGGCCTATTTCCCATGATTCCTTCATATTTGCATATACGATACAAGGCTGTTAGAGAGATAATTGGAA
TTAATTTGACTGTAAACACAAAGATATTAGTACAAAATACGTGACGTAGAAAGTAATAATTTCTTGGGTA
GTTTGCAGTTTTAAAATTATGTTTTAAAATGGACTATCATATGCCAAGTACGCCCCCTATTGACGTCAAT
GACGGTAAATGGCCCGCCTGGCATTATGCCCAGTACATGACCTTATGGGACTTTCCTACTTGGCAGTACA
TCTACGTATTAGTCATCGCTATTACCATGGTGATGCGGTTTTGGCAGTACATCAATGGGCGTGGATAGCG
GTTTGACTCACGGGGATTTCCAAGTCTCCACCCCATTGACGTCAATGGGAGTTTGTTTTGGCACCAAAAT
CAACGGGACTTTCCAAAATGTCGTAACAACTCCGCCCCATTGACGCAAATGGGCGGTAGGCGTGTACGGT
GGGAGGTCTATATAAGCAGAGCTCGTTTAGTGAACCGTCAGATCGCCTGGAGACGCCATCCACGCTGTAC
GCGTACAAGTTTGTACAAAAAAGTTGGCATGGCTTCCAAAAGAGCTCTGGTCATCCTGGCTAAAGGAGCA
GAGGAAATGGAGACGGTCATCCCTGTAGATGTCATGAGGCGAGCTGGGATTAAGGTCACCGTTGCAGGCC
TGGCTGGAAAAGACCCAGTACAGTGTAGCCGTGATGTAGGCATTTGTCCTGATGCCAGCCTTGAAGATGC
AAAAAAAGAGGGACCATATGATGTGGTGGTTCTACCAGGAGGTAATCTGGGTGCACAGAATTTATCTGAG
TCTGCTGCTGTGAAGGAGATACTGAAGGAGCAGGAAAACCGGAAGGGCCTGATAGCCGCCATCTGTGCAG
GTCCTACTGCTCTGTTGGCTCATGAAATAGGTTTTGGAAGTAAAGTTACAACACACCCTCTTGCTAAAGA
CAAAATGATGAATGGAGGTCATTACACCTACTCTGAGAATCGTGTGGAAAAAGACGGCCTGATTCTTACA
AGCCGGGGGCCTGGGACCAGCTTCGAGTTTGCGCTTGCAATTGTTGAAGCCCTGAATGGCAAGGGGGTGG
CGGCTCAAGTGAAGGCTCCACTTGTTCTTAAAGACTACCCAACTTTCTTGTACAAAGTGGTTGATTCTAG
AGCGATCGCCAGAGAGCTGTTCAACCTGCTGGGCGAGAACCAGCCCCCCGTGGTGATCAAGGCGATCGCC
TGGAGCCACCCTCAGTTCGAGAAGGGAGGAGGAAGCGGCGGAGGCAGCGGAGGAGGAAGCTGGAGCCACC
CGCAGTTCGAGAAAGGCGGAAGCGGCCATCACCATCACCATCACCCTGCAGGAGAAAATCTGTACTTCCA
GGGGAGAGGAGGCAGCGAGAACCTGTACTTTCAGGGGCCTGCAGGAAGAGACTACAAAGACCATGACGGT
GATTATAAAGATCATGACATCGATTACAAGGATGACGATGACAAGTAGTTCGAATTCTCGACCTCGAGAC
AAATGGCAGTATTCATCCACAATTTTAAAAGAAAAGGGGGGATTGGGGGGTACAGTGCAGGGGAAAGAAT
AGTAGACATAATAGCAACAGACATACAAACTAAAGAATTACAAAAACAAATTACAAAAATTCAAAATTTT
CGGGTTTATTACAGGGACAGCAGAGATCCACTTTGGCCGCGGCTCGAGGGGGTTGGGGTTGCGCCTTTTC
CAAGGCAGCCCTGGGTTTGCGCAGGGACGCGGCTGCTCTGGGCGTGGTTCCGGGAAACGCAGCGGCGCCG
ACCCTGGGTCTCGCACATTCTTCACGTCCGTTCGCAGCGTCACCCGGATCTTCGCCGCTACCCTTGTGGG
CCCCCCGGCGACGCTTCCTGCTCCGCCCCTAAGTCGGGAAGGTTCCTTGCGGTTCGCGGCGTGCCGGACG
TGACAAACGGAAGCCGCACGTCTCACTAGTACCCTCGCAGACGGACAGCGCCAGGGAGCAATGGCAGCGC
GCCGACCGCGATGGGCTGTGGCCAATAGCGGCTGCTCAGCAGGGCGCGCCGAGAGCAGCGGCCGGGAAGG
GGCGGTGCGGGAGGCGGGGTGTGGGGCGGTAGTGTGGGCCCTGTTCCTGCCCGCGCGGTGTTCCGCATTC
TGCAAGCCTCCGGAGCGCACGTCGGCAGTCGGCTCCCTCGTTGACCGAATCACCGACCTCTCTCCCCAGG
GGGATCCACCGGAGCTTACCATGACCGAGTACAAGCCCACGGTGCGCCTCGCCACCCGCGACGACGTCCC
CAGGGCCGTACGCACCCTCGCCGCCGCGTTCGCCGACTACCCCGCCACGCGCCACACCGTCGATCCGGAC
CGCCACATCGAGCGGGTCACCGAGCTGCAAGAACTCTTCCTCACGCGCGTCGGGCTCGACATCGGCAAGG
TGTGGGTCGCGGACGACGGCGCCGCGGTGGCGGTCTGGACCACGCCGGAGAGCGTCGAAGCGGGGGCGGT
GTTCGCCGAGATCGGCCCGCGCATGGCCGAGTTGAGCGGTTCCCGGCTGGCCGCGCAGCAACAGATGGAA
GGCCTCCTGGCGCCGCACCGGCCCAAGGAGCCCGCGTGGTTCCTGGCCACCGTCGGCGTCTCGCCCGACC
ACCAGGGCAAGGGTCTGGGCAGCGCCGTCGTGCTCCCCGGAGTGGAGGCGGCCGAGCGCGCCGGGGTGCC
CGCCTTCCTGGAGACCTCCGCGCCCCGCAACCTCCCCTTCTACGAGCGGCTCGGCTTCACCGTCACCGCC
GACGTCGAGGTGCCCGAAGGACCGCGCACCTGGTGCATGACCCGCAAGCCCGGTGCCTGACGCCCGCCCC
ACGACCCGCAGCGCCCGACCGAAAGGAGCGCACGACCCCATGCATCGGTACCTTTAAGACCAATGACTTA
CAAGGCAGCTGTAGATCTTAGCCACTTTTTAAAAGAAAAGGGGGGACTGGAAGGGCTAATTCACTCCCAA
CGAAGACAAGATCTGCTTTTTGCTTGTACTGGGTCTCTCTGGTTAGACCAGATCTGAGCCTGGGAGCTCT
CTGGCTAACTAGGGAACCCACTGCTTAAGCCTCAATAAAGCTTGCCTTGAGTGCTTCAAGTAGTGTGTGC
CCGTCTGTTGTGTGACTCTGGTAACTAGAGATCCCTCAGACCCTTTTAGTCAGTGTGGAAAATCTCTAGC
AGTAGTAGTTCATGTCATCTTATTATTCAGTATTTATAACTTGCAAAGAAATGAATATCAGAGAGTGAGA
GGAACTTGTTTATTGCAGCTTATAATGGTTACAAATAAAGCAATAGCATCACAAATTTCACAAATAAAGC
ATTTTTTTCACTGCATTCTAGTTGTGGTTTGTCCAAACTCATCAATGTATCTTATCATGTCTGGCTCTAG
CTATCCCGCCCCTAACTCCGCCCATCCCGCCCCTAACTCCGCCCAGTTCCGCCCATTCTCCGCCCCATGG
CTGACTAATTTTTTTTATTTATGCAGAGGCCGAGGCCGCCTCGGCCTCTGAGCTATTCCAGAAGTAGTGA
GGAGGCTTTTTTGGAGGCCTAGGGACGTACCCAATTCGCCCTATAGTGAGTCGTATTACGCGCGCTCACT
GGCCGTCGTTTTACAACGTCGTGACTGGGAAAACCCTGGCGTTACCCAACTTAATCGCCTTGCAGCACAT
CCCCCTTTCGCCAGCTGGCGTAATAGCGAAGAGGCCCGCACCGATCGCCCTTCCCAACAGTTGCGCAGCC
TGAATGGCGAATGGG
[124 nt withheld, positions 3796-3919]
C
[91 nt withheld, positions 3921-4011]
A
[49 nt withheld, positions 4013-4061]
CCTTTGACGTTGGAGTCCACGTTCTTT
[37 nt withheld, positions 4089-4125]
ACCCTATCTCGGTCTATTCTTTTGATTTATAAGGGATTTTGCCGATTTCGGCCTATTGGTTAAAAAATGA
GCTGATTTAACAAAAATTTAACGCGAATTTTAACAAAATATTAACGCTTACAATTTAGGTGGCACTTTTC
GGGGAAATGTGCGCGGAACCCCTATTTGTTTATTTTTCTAAATACATTCAAATATGTATCCGCTCATGAG
ACAATAACCCTGATAAATGCTTCAATAATATTGAAAAAGGAAGAGTATGAGTATTCAACATTTCCGTGTC
GCCCTTATTCCCTTTTTTGCGGCATTTTGCCTTCCTGTTTTTGCTCACCCAGAAACGCTGGTGAAAGTAA
AAGATGCTGAAGATCAGTTGGGTGCACGAGTGGGTTACATCGAACTGGATCTCAACAGCGGTAAGATCCT
TGAGAGTTTTCGCCCCGAAGAACGTTTTCCAATGATGAGCACTTTTAAAGTTCTGCTATGTGGCGCGGTA
TTATCCCGTATTGACGCCGGGCAAGAGCAACTCGGTCGCCGCATACACTATTCTCAGAATGACTTGGTTG
AGTACTCACCAGTCACAGAAAAGCATCTTACGGATGGCATGACAGTAAGAGAATTATGCAGTGCTGCCAT
AACCATGAGTGATAACACTGCGGCCAACTTACTTCTGACAACGATCGGAGGACCGAAGGAGCTAACCGCT
TTTTTGCACAACATGGGGGATCATGTAACTCGCCTTGATCGTTGGGAACCGGAGCTGAATGAAGCCATAC
CAAACGACGAGCGTGACACCACGATGCCTGTAGCAATGGCAACAACGTTGCGCAAACTATTAACTGGCGA
ACTACTTACTCTAGCTTCCCGGCAACAATTAATAGACTGGATGGAGGCGGATAAAGTTGCAGGACCACTT
CTGCGCTCGGCCCTTCCGGCTGGCTGGTTTATTGCTGATAAATCTGGAGCCGGTGAGCGTGGGTCTCGCG
GTATCATTGCAGCACTGGGGCCAGATGGTAAGCCCTCCCGTATCGTAGTTATCTACACGACGGGGAGTCA
GGCAACTATGGATGAACGAAATAGACAGATCGCTGAGATAGGTGCCTCACTGATTAAGCATTGGTAACTG
TCAGACCAAGTTTACTCATATATACTTTAGATTGATTTAAAACTTCATTTTTAATTTAAAAGGATCTAGG
TGAAGATCCTTTTTGATAATCTCATGACCAAAATCCCTTAACGTGAGTTTTCGTTCCACTGAGCGTCAGA
CCCCGTAGAAAAGATCAAAGGATCTTCTTGAGATCCTTTTTTTCTGCGCGTAATCTGCTGCTTGCAAACA
AAAAAACCACCGCTACCAGCGGTGGTTTGTTTGCCGGATCAAGAGCTACCAACTCTTTTTCCGAAGGTAA
CTGGCTTCAGCAGAGCGCAGATACCAAATACTGTTCTTCTAGTGTAGCCGTAGTTAGGCCACCACTTCAA
GAACTCTGTAGCACCGCCTACATACCTCGCTCTGCTAATCCTGTTACCAGTGGCTGCTGCCAGTGGCGAT
AAGTCGTGTCTTACCGGGTTGGACTCAAGACGATAGTTACCGGATAAGGCGCAGCGGTCGGGCTGAACGG
GGGGTTCGTGCACACAGCCCAGCTTGGAGCGAACGACCTACACCGAACTGAGATACCTACAGCGTGAGCT
ATGAGAAAGCGCCACGCTTCCCGAAGGGAGAAAGGCGGACAGGTATCCGGTAAGCGGCAGGGTCGGAACA
GGAGAGCGCACGAGGGAGCTTCCAGGGGGAAACGCCTGGTATCTTTATAGTCCTGTCGGGTTTCGCCACC
TCTGACTTGAGCGTCGATTTTTGTGATGCTCGTCAGGGGGGCGGAGCCTATGGAAAAACGCCAGCAACGC
GGCCTTTTTACGGTTCCTGGCCTTTTGCTGGCCTTTTGCTCACATGTTCTTTCCTGCGTTATCCCCTGAT
TCTGTGGATAACCGTATTACCGCCTTTGAGTGAGCTGATACCGCTCGCCGCAGCCGAACGACCGAGCGCA
GCGAGTCAGTGAGCGAGGAAGCGGAAGAGCGCCCAATACGCAAACCGCCTCTCCCCGCGCGTTGGCCGAT
TCATTAATGCAGCTGGCACGACAGGTTTCCCGACTGGAAAGCGGGCAGTGAGCGCAACGCAATTAATGTG
AGTTAGCTCACTCATTAGGCACCCCAGGCTTTACACTTTATGCTTCCGGCTCGTATGTTGTGTGGAATTG
TGAGCGGATAACAATTTCACACAGGAAACAGCTATGACCATGATTACGCCAAGCGCGCAATTAACCCTCA
CTAAAGGGAACAAAAGCTGGAGCTGCAAGCTTAATGTAGTCTTATGCAATACTCTTGTAGTCTTGCAACA
TGGTAACGATGAGTTAGCAACATGCCTTACAAGGAGAGAAAAAGCACCGTGCATGCCGATTGGTGGAAGT
AAGGTGGTACGATCGTGCCTTATTAGGAAGGCAACAGACGGGTCTGACATGGATTGGACGAACCACTGAA
TTGCCGCATTGCAGAGATATTGTATTTAAGTGCCTAGCTCGATACATAAACGGGTCTCTCTGGTTAGACC
AGATCTGAGCCTGGGAGCTCTCTGGCTAACTAGGGAACCCACTGCTTAAGCCTCAATAAAGCTTGCCTTG
AGTGCTTCAAGTAGTGTGTGCCCGTCTGTTGTGTGACTCTGGTAACTAGAGATCCCTCAGACCCTTTTAG
TCAGTGTGGAAAATCTCTAGCAGTGGCGCCCGAACAGGGACTTGAAAGCGAAAGGGAAACCAGAGGAGCT
CTCTCGACGCAGGACTCGGCTTGCTGAAGCGCGCACGGCAAGAGGCGAGGGGCGGCGACTGGTGAGTACG
CCAAAAATTTTGACTAGCGGAGGCTAGAAGGAGAGAGATGGGTGCGAGAGCGTCAGTATTAAGCGGGGGA
GAATTAGATCGCGATGGGAAAAAATTCGGTTAAGGCCAGGGGGAAAGAAAAAATATAAATTAAAACATAT
AGTATGGGCAAGCAGGGAGCTAGAACGATTCGCAGTTAATCCTGGCCTGTTAGAAACATCAGAAGGCTGT
AGACAAATACTGGGACAGCTACAACCATCCCTTCAGACAGGATCAGAAGAACTTAGATCATTATATAATA
CAGTAGCAACCCTCTATTGTGTGCATCAAAGGATAGAGATAAAAGACACCAAGGAAGCTTTAGACAAGAT
AGAGGAAGAGCAAAACAAAAGTAAGACCACCGCACAGCAAGCGGCCGCTGATCTTCAGACCTGGAGGAGG
AGATATGAGGGACAATTGGAGAAGTGAATTATATAAATATAAAGTAGTAAAAATTGAACCATTAGGAGTA
GCACCCACCAAGGCAAAGAGAAGAGTGGTGCAGAGAGAAAAAAGAGCAGTGGGAATAGGAGCTTTGTTCC
TTGGGTTCTTGGGAGCAGCAGGAAGCACTATGGGCGCAGCGTCAATGACGCTGACGGTACAGGCCAGACA
ATTATTGTCTGGTATAGTGCAGCAGCAGAACAATTTGCTGAGGGCTATTGAGGCGCAACAGCATCTGTTG
CAACTCACAGTCTGGGGCATCAAGCAGCTCCAGGCAAGAATCCTGGCTGTGGAAAGATACCTAAAGGATC
AACAGCTCCTGGGGATTTGGGGTTGCTCTGGAAAACTCATTTGCACCACTGCTGTGCCTTGGAATGCTAG
TTGGAGTAATAAATCTCTGGAACAGATTTGGAATCACACGACCTGGATGGAGTGGGACAGAGAAATTAAC
AATTACACAAGCTTAATACACTCCTTAATTGAAGAATCGCAAAACCAGCAAGAAAAGAATGAACAAGAAT
TATTGGAATTAGATAAATGGGCAAGTTTGTGGAATTGGTTTAACATAACAAATTGGCTGTGGTATATAAA
ATTATTCATAATGATAGTAGGAGGCTTGGTAGGTTTAAGAATAGTTTTTGCTGTACTTTCTATAGTGAAT
AGAGTTAGGCAGGGATATTCACCATTATCGTTTCAGACCCACCTCCCAACCCCGAGGGGACCCGACAGGC
CCGAAGGAATAGAAGAAGAAGGTGGAGAGAGAGACAGAGACAGATCCATTCGATTAGTGAACGGATCTCG
ACGGTATCGATCACGAGACTAGCCTCGAGCGGCCGCCCCCTTCACC
Features (pLannotate 1.2.2; 33 found; start..end, strand, type, name):
      1..184     +  promoter       U6 promoter (fragment): RNA polymerase III promoter for human U6 snRNA
    175..309     +  enhancer       CMV enhancer (fragment): human cytomegalovirus immediate early enhancer; contains an 18-bp deletion relative to the standard CMV enhancer
    310..513     +  promoter       CMV promoter: human cytomegalovirus (CMV) immediate early promoter
    566..583     +  protein_bind   attB1 (fragment): mutant version of attB; core recombination site for the Gateway® BP reaction BP Clonase™
    589..1155    +  CDS            PARK7: PARK7_HUMAN - Experimental evidence at protein level: Swiss-Prot protein existence level 1. Multifunctional protein with controversial molecular function which plays an important role in cell protection against oxidative stress and cell death acting as oxidative stress sensor and redox- sensitive chaperone and protease (PubMed:17015834, PubMed:20304780, PubMed:18711745, PubMed:12796482, PubMed:19229105, PubMed:25416785, PubMed:26995087, PubMed:28993701). It is involved in neuroprotective mechanisms like the stabilization of NFE2L2 and PINK1 proteins, male fertility as a positive regulator of a
   1157..1181    -  protein_bind   attB2: mutant version of attB; recombination site for the Gateway® BP reaction BP Clonase™
   1321..1340    +  CDS            Strep-Tag II (fragment): peptide that binds Strep-Tactin®, an engineered form of streptavidin
   1357..1375    +  CDS            7xHis (fragment): 6xHis affinity tag
   1450..1515    +  CDS            3xFLAG: three tandem FLAG® epitope tags, followed by an enterokinase cleavage site
   1563..1680    +  misc_feature   cPPT/CTS: central polypurine tract and central termination sequence of HIV-1
   1729..2239    +  promoter       hPGK promoter: human phosphoglycerate kinase 1 promoter
   2261..2860    +  CDS            PuroR: puromycin N-acetyltransferase; pac from Streptomyces alboniger; confers resistance to puromycin
   2903..2986    +  CDS            nef (fragment): NEF_HV1Z2 - Experimental evidence at protein level: Swiss-Prot protein existence level 1. Extracellular Nef protein targets CD4(+) T-lymphocytes for apoptosis by interacting with CXCR4 surface receptors. From Human immunodeficiency virus type 1 group M subtype D (isolate Z2/CDC-Z34) (HIV-1).
   2988..3221    +  LTR            3' LTR (ΔU3): self-inactivating 3' long terminal repeat (LTR) from HIV-1
   3293..3414    +  polyA_signal   SV40 poly(A) signal: SV40 polyadenylation signal
   3454..3589    +  rep_origin     SV40 ori: SV40 origin of replication
   3610..3628    -  promoter       T7 promoter: promoter for bacteriophage T7 RNA polymerase
   3636..3791    +  CDS            lacZα (fragment): LacZα fragment of β-galactosidase; lacZ fragment
   3796..4224    +  rep_origin     f1 ori (sequence partly withheld): f1 bacteriophage origin of replication; arrow indicates direction of (+) strand synthesis
   4277..4381    +  promoter       AmpR promoter: bla
   4382..5242    +  CDS            AmpR: β-lactamase; bla; confers resistance to ampicillin, carbenicillin, and related antibiotics
   5413..6001    +  rep_origin     ori: high-copy-number ColE1/pMB1/pBR322/pUC origin of replication
   6184..6276    +  CDS            lacI (fragment): lac repressor; lacI; The lac repressor binds to the lac operator to inhibit transcription in E. coli. This inhibition can be relieved by adding lactose or isopropyl-β-D-thiogalactopyranoside (IPTG).
   6289..6310    +  protein_bind   CAP binding site: CAP binding activates transcription in the presence of cAMP. E. coli catabolite activator protein
   6325..6355    +  promoter       lac promoter: promoter for the E. coli lac operon
   6363..6379    +  protein_bind   lac operator: The lac repressor binds to the lac operator to inhibit transcription in E. coli. This inhibition can be relieved by adding lactose or isopropyl-β-D-thiogalactopyranoside (IPTG). lac repressor encoded by lacI
   6424..6442    +  promoter       T3 promoter: promoter for bacteriophage T3 RNA polymerase
   6470..6696    +  promoter       RSV promoter: Rous sarcoma virus enhancer/promoter
   6697..6877    +  LTR            5' LTR (truncated): truncated 5' long terminal repeat (LTR) from HIV-1
   6924..7049    +  misc_feature   HIV-1 Ψ: packaging signal of human immunodeficiency virus type 1
   7033..7396    +  CDS            HIV-1 gag (fragment): gag protein from human immunodeficiency virus 1; gag
   7542..7775    +  misc_feature   RRE: The Rev response element (RRE) of HIV-1 allows for Rev-dependent mRNA export from the nucleus to the cytoplasm.
   8152..8252    +  CDS            Rev (fragment): human immunodeficiency virus 1 (HIV-1) Rev protein; rev; enhances nuclear export of unspliced and incompletely spliced viral mRNAs
