[The description below was written by a language model from this plasmid's Addgene catalogue record and pLannotate feature annotations shown in this document.]
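Description:
pLD-puro-Cc-CR-PARK7V51G-VA is a lentiviral expression plasmid built on the pLD-Cc-puro-VA Gateway destination backbone for stable expression of a tagged human PARK7 (DJ-1) variant in mammalian cells. In bacteria it is carried on a high-copy ColE1/pUC-type origin with ampicillin resistance, and an f1 origin is also present. The viral portion has a third-generation, self-inactivating layout. An RSV promoter drives a truncated HIV-1 5' LTR, followed by the Ψ packaging signal with a gag fragment, the RRE for Rev-dependent export of the genomic RNA, a cPPT/CTS element and a ΔU3 3' LTR. An SV40 polyadenylation signal and SV40 origin lie downstream. Because the 3' LTR lacks U3, the integrated provirus depends on its internal promoters.

The payload is a 567 bp PARK7 coding sequence flanked by attB1 and attB2 sites left by Gateway recombination and transcribed from a CMV enhancer/promoter. A residual U6 promoter fragment lies just upstream. The insert carries two changes. One is the p.V51G amino-acid substitution. The other is a silent c.150G>A change that removes the PAM used by a specific PARK7-targeting sgRNA, so the transgene escapes Cas9 cleavage while the endogenous gene is disrupted. The open reading frame runs into a backbone-encoded C-terminal versatile affinity tag combining Strep-tag II, a His tag and 3xFLAG, which allows detection and tandem affinity purification. A separate hPGK promoter drives the puromycin N-acetyltransferase gene for selection of transduced cells. According to the record, the construct is intended for lentiviral transduction and expression of CRISPR-resistant PARK7 V51G in any mammalian cell. This suits rescue or complementation experiments in PARK7-knockout backgrounds and affinity-based analysis of the mutant protein.
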