Addgene plasmid #115188: pLD-puro-Cc-CR-PARK7V51G-VA
Purpose: Lentiviral transduction and expression of CRISPR/Cas9-resistant PARK7V51G into any mammalian cell (when using sgRNA seq agtacagtgtagccgtgatg)
Depositing lab: Mohan Babu. Depositing organization: University of Regina. Publication: Rewiring of the Human Mitochondrial Interactome during Neuronal Reprogramming Reveals Regulators of the Respirasome and Neurogenesis. Moutaoufik MT, Malty R, Amin S, Zhang Q, Phanse S, Gagarinova A, Zilocchi M, Hoell L, Minic Z, Gagarinova M, Aoki H, Stockwell J, Jessulat M, Goebels F, Broderick K, Scott NE, Vlasblom J, Musso G, Prasad B, Lamantea E, Garavaglia B, Rajput A, Murayama K, Okazaki Y, Foster LJ, Bader GD, Cayabyab FS, Babu M. iScience. 2019 Sep 4;19:1114-1132. doi: 10.1016/j.isci.2019.08.057. PubMed 31536960.
Backbone
  Vector backbone: pLD-Cc-puro-VA
  Backbone manufacturer: Jason Moffat, Addgene plasmid # 24588
  Backbone size w/o insert (bp): 7737
  Vector type: Lentiviral
  Selectable markers: Puromycin
Growth in bacteria
  Bacterial resistance: Ampicillin, 100 μg/mL
  Growth temperature: 30°C
  Growth strain: NEB Stable
  Copy number: High Copy
Gene/Insert
  Gene/Insert name: CR (CRISPR/Cas9-resistant)-PARK7V51G
  Species: H. sapiens (human)
  Insert size (bp): 567
  Mutation: c.150G>A (silent when translated to protein, confers CRISPR/Cas9 resistance since it mutates the canonical PAM site), p.V51G
  Entrez Gene: PARK7 (a.k.a. DJ-1, DJ1, GATD2, HEL-S-67p)
  Promoter: CMV
  Tag / fusion protein: Versatile affinity tag (2XStreptactin II-6XHis-3XFlag) (C terminal on backbone)
  Cloning method: Gateway Cloning
  Sequencing primers: 5′ CMV_F; 3′ hPGK_R [5'-ccttggaaaaggcgcaacc-3']
Terms and licenses: Academic/Nonprofit Terms; Industry Terms: Not Available to Industry
How to cite: pLD-puro-Cc-CR-PARK7V51G-VA was a gift from Mohan Babu (Addgene plasmid # 115188 ; http://n2t.net/addgene:115188 ; RRID:Addgene_115188)
